Addgene plasmid #77782: ACVRL1 gRNA (BRDN0001149122)
Purpose: 3rd generation lentiviral gRNA plasmid targeting human ACVRL1
Depositing lab: John Doench & David Root. Depositing organization: Broad Institute. Publication: Optimized sgRNA design to maximize activity and minimize off-target effects of CRISPR-Cas9. Doench JG, Fusi N, Sullender M, Hegde M, Vaimberg EW, Donovan KF, Smith I, Tothova Z, Wilen C, Orchard R, Virgin HW, Listgarten J, Root DE. Nat Biotechnol. 2016 Jan 18. doi: 10.1038/nbt.3437. PubMed 26780180.
Backbone
  Vector backbone: lentiGuide-Puro
  Backbone manufacturer: Zhang Lab (Addgene plasmid # 52963)
  Vector type: Mammalian Expression, Lentiviral, CRISPR
  Selectable markers: Puromycin
Growth in bacteria
  Bacterial resistance: Ampicillin, 100 μg/mL
  Growth temperature: 37°C
  Growth strain: DH5alpha
  Copy number: High Copy
Gene/Insert
  Gene/Insert name: ACVRL1 (alt names: ACVRL1; NM_000020.2)
  gRNA/shRNA sequence: AGGCACCCCCAGGAACATCG
  Species: H. sapiens (human)
  Entrez Gene: ACVRL1 (a.k.a. ACVRLK1, ALK-1, ALK1, HHT, HHT2, ORW2, SKR3, TSR-I)
  Promoter: hU6
  Cloning method: Unknown
  Sequencing primers: 5′ U6-F; 3′ pS2-R
Terms and licenses: Academic/Nonprofit Terms; Industry Terms: Not Available to Industry
Depositor comments: The gRNA was designed to target the following Genbank reference sequence(s): NM_000020.2,NM_001077401.1. Note that this plasmid does NOT contain Cas9. It should be used in conjunction with lentiCas9-Blast (Addgene #52962) or otherwise with cell lines already expressing Cas9. Browse the full kinome gRNA library at http://www.addgene.org/pooled-library/broadgpp-human-kinome/ or visit http://www.broadinstitute.org/rnai/public/ for detailed protocols and information.
How to cite: ACVRL1 gRNA (BRDN0001149122) was a gift from John Doench & David Root (Addgene plasmid # 77782 ; http://n2t.net/addgene:77782 ; RRID:Addgene_77782)
