[The description below was written by a language model from this plasmid's Addgene catalogue record and pLannotate feature annotations shown in this document.]
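Description:
ACVRL1 gRNA (BRDN0001149122) is a third-generation lentiviral CRISPR guide plasmid built on the lentiGuide-Puro backbone and designed to target human ACVRL1 (also known as ALK1), a gene included in a human kinome guide collection. The assembled sequence is about 8.3 kb. In bacteria it is maintained as a high-copy plasmid through a ColE1/pUC-type origin and selected with ampicillin via the β-lactamase gene. An f1 origin, an SV40 origin and remnants of lac and phage-promoter cloning sequences are also annotated in the backbone.

The lentiviral transfer cassette begins with an RSV promoter fused to a truncated HIV-1 5' LTR, which makes genomic RNA production Tat-independent. This is followed by the Ψ packaging signal with a partial gag sequence and the Rev response element for nuclear export of the unspliced vector RNA. Downstream, a human U6 RNA polymerase III promoter drives the ACVRL1-specific 20-nt spacer joined to the Streptococcus pyogenes Cas9 guide RNA scaffold. A cPPT/CTS element follows, which aids nuclear import of the vector in transduced cells. A second unit uses the EF-1α core promoter with its intron A to express puromycin N-acetyltransferase, allowing selection of transduced mammalian cells. The WPRE enhances transcript expression, and the ΔU3 self-inactivating 3' LTR disables LTR promoter activity after integration.

The plasmid does not encode Cas9, so it is meant to be packaged into lentivirus and delivered to cells that already express Cas9 or that receive a separate Cas9 vector. There it directs cleavage of ACVRL1 for knockout studies. The guide was designed against two ACVRL1 reference transcripts.
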