Features (pLannotate 1.2.2; 29 found; start..end, strand, type, name):
     14..80      +  CDS            small t antigen (fragment): SV40 (simian virus 40) small t antigen
    106..317     +  promoter       EF-1α core promoter: core promoter for human elongation factor EF-1α
    318..1256    +  intron         EF-1α intron A: intron upstream of the start codon of human EF-1α
   1278..1877    +  CDS            PuroR (fragment): puromycin N-acetyltransferase; pac from Streptomyces; confers resistance to puromycin
   1893..2481    +  misc_feature   WPRE: woodchuck hepatitis virus posttranscriptional regulatory element
   2532..2551    +  misc_feature   cPPT/CTS (fragment): central polypurine tract and central termination sequence of HIV-1
   2553..2786    +  LTR            3' LTR (ΔU3): self-inactivating 3' long terminal repeat (LTR) from HIV-1
   2864..2985    +  polyA_signal   SV40 poly(A) signal: SV40 polyadenylation signal
   3025..3160    +  rep_origin     SV40 ori: SV40 origin of replication
   3181..3199    -  promoter       T7 promoter: promoter for bacteriophage T7 RNA polymerase
   3207..3362    +  CDS            lacZα (fragment): LacZα fragment of β-galactosidase; lacZ fragment
   3367..3795    +  rep_origin     f1 ori (sequence partly withheld): f1 bacteriophage origin of replication; arrow indicates direction of (+) strand synthesis
   3848..3952    +  promoter       AmpR promoter: bla
   3953..4813    +  CDS            AmpR: β-lactamase; bla; confers resistance to ampicillin, carbenicillin, and related antibiotics
   4984..5572    +  rep_origin     ori: high-copy-number ColE1/pMB1/pBR322/pUC origin of replication
   5755..5847    +  CDS            lacI (fragment): lac repressor; lacI; The lac repressor binds to the lac operator to inhibit transcription in E. coli. This inhibition can be relieved by adding lactose or isopropyl-β-D-thiogalactopyranoside (IPTG).
   5860..5881    +  protein_bind   CAP binding site: CAP binding activates transcription in the presence of cAMP. E. coli catabolite activator protein
   5896..5926    +  promoter       lac promoter: promoter for the E. coli lac operon
   5934..5950    +  protein_bind   lac operator: The lac repressor binds to the lac operator to inhibit transcription in E. coli. This inhibition can be relieved by adding lactose or isopropyl-β-D-thiogalactopyranoside (IPTG). lac repressor encoded by lacI
   5995..6013    +  promoter       T3 promoter: promoter for bacteriophage T3 RNA polymerase
   6041..6267    +  promoter       RSV promoter: Rous sarcoma virus enhancer/promoter
   6268..6448    +  LTR            5' LTR (truncated): truncated 5' long terminal repeat (LTR) from HIV-1
   6495..6620    +  misc_feature   HIV-1 Ψ: packaging signal of human immunodeficiency virus type 1
   6604..6967    +  CDS            HIV-1 gag (fragment): gag protein from human immunodeficiency virus 1; gag
   7113..7346    +  misc_feature   RRE: The Rev response element (RRE) of HIV-1 allows for Rev-dependent mRNA export from the nucleus to the cytoplasm.
   7723..7749    +  CDS            Rev (fragment): human immunodeficiency virus 1 (HIV-1) Rev protein; rev; enhances nuclear export of unspliced and incompletely spliced viral mRNAs
   7753..7993    +  promoter       U6 promoter: RNA polymerase III promoter for human U6 snRNA
   8023..8098    +  misc_RNA       gRNA scaffold: guide RNA scaffold for the Streptococcus pyogenes CRISPR/Cas9 system
   8154..8271    +  misc_feature   cPPT/CTS: central polypurine tract and central termination sequence of HIV-1
>Addgene plasmid #77782 | ACVRL1 gRNA (BRDN0001149122) | addgene full sequence | sequence record 188406 | Addgene Assembled Sequence
CCCGGGTGCAAAGATGGATAAAGTTTTAAACAGAGAGGAATCTTTGCAGCTAATGGACCTTCTAGGTCTT
GAAAGGAGTGGGAATTGGCTCCGGTGCCCGTCAGTGGGCAGAGCGCACATCGCCCACAGTCCCCGAGAAG
TTGGGGGGAGGGGTCGGCAATTGATCCGGTGCCTAGAGAAGGTGGCGCGGGGTAAACTGGGAAAGTGATG
TCGTGTACTGGCTCCGCCTTTTTCCCGAGGGTGGGGGAGAACCGTATATAAGTGCAGTAGTCGCCGTGAA
CGTTCTTTTTCGCAACGGGTTTGCCGCCAGAACACAGGTAAGTGCCGTGTGTGGTTCCCGCGGGCCTGGC
CTCTTTACGGGTTATGGCCCTTGCGTGCCTTGAATTACTTCCACCTGGCTGCAGTACGTGATTCTTGATC
CCGAGCTTCGGGTTGGAAGTGGGTGGGAGAGTTCGAGGCCTTGCGCTTAAGGAGCCCCTTCGCCTCGTGC
TTGAGTTGAGGCCTGGCCTGGGCGCTGGGGCCGCCGCGTGCGAATCTGGTGGCACCTTCGCGCCTGTCTC
GCTGCTTTCGATAAGTCTCTAGCCATTTAAAATTTTTGATGACCTGCTGCGACGCTTTTTTTCTGGCAAG
ATAGTCTTGTAAATGCGGGCCAAGATCTGCACACTGGTATTTCGGTTTTTGGGGCCGCGGGCGGCGACGG
GGCCCGTGCGTCCCAGCGCACATGTTCGGCGAGGCGGGGCCTGCGAGCGCGGCCACCGAGAATCGGACGG
GGGTAGTCTCAAGCTGGCCGGCCTGCTCTGGTGCCTGGCCTCGCGCCGCCGTGTATCGCCCCGCCCTGGG
CGGCAAGGCTGGCCCGGTCGGCACCAGTTGCGTGAGCGGAAAGATGGCCGCTTCCCGGCCCTGCTGCAGG
GAGCTCAAAATGGAGGACGCGGCGCTCGGGAGAGCGGGCGGGTGAGTCACCCACACAAAGGAAAAGGGCC
TTTCCGTCCTCAGCCGTCGCTTCATGTGACTCCACGGAGTACCGGGCGCCGTCCAGGCACCTCGATTAGT
TCTCGAGCTTTTGGAGTACGTCGTCTTTAGGTTGGGGGGAGGGGTTTTATGCGATGGAGTTTCCCCACAC
TGAGTGGGTGGAGACTGAAGTTAGGCCAGCTTGGCACTTGATGTAATTCTCCTTGGAATTTGCCCTTTTT
GAGTTTGGATCTTGGTTCATTCTCAAGCCTCAGACAGTGGTTCAAAGTTTTTTTCTTCCATTTCAGGTGT
CGTGACGTACGGCCACCATGACCGAGTACAAGCCCACGGTGCGCCTCGCCACCCGCGACGACGTCCCCAG
GGCCGTACGCACCCTCGCCGCCGCGTTCGCCGACTACCCCGCCACGCGCCACACCGTCGATCCGGACCGC
CACATCGAGCGGGTCACCGAGCTGCAAGAACTCTTCCTCACGCGCGTCGGGCTCGACATCGGCAAGGTGT
GGGTCGCGGACGACGGCGCCGCCGTGGCGGTCTGGACCACGCCGGAGAGCGTCGAAGCGGGGGCGGTGTT
CGCCGAGATCGGCCCGCGCATGGCCGAGTTGAGCGGTTCCCGGCTGGCCGCGCAGCAACAGATGGAAGGC
CTCCTGGCGCCGCACCGGCCCAAGGAGCCCGCGTGGTTCCTGGCCACCGTCGGAGTCTCGCCCGACCACC
AGGGCAAGGGTCTGGGCAGCGCCGTCGTGCTCCCCGGAGTGGAGGCGGCCGAGCGCGCCGGGGTGCCCGC
CTTCCTGGAGACCTCCGCGCCCCGCAACCTCCCCTTCTACGAGCGGCTCGGCTTCACCGTCACCGCCGAC
GTCGAGGTGCCCGAAGGACCGCGCACCTGGTGCATGACCCGCAAGCCCGGTGCCTGAACGCGTTAAGTCG
ACAATCAACCTCTGGATTACAAAATTTGTGAAAGATTGACTGGTATTCTTAACTATGTTGCTCCTTTTAC
GCTATGTGGATACGCTGCTTTAATGCCTTTGTATCATGCTATTGCTTCCCGTATGGCTTTCATTTTCTCC
TCCTTGTATAAATCCTGGTTGCTGTCTCTTTATGAGGAGTTGTGGCCCGTTGTCAGGCAACGTGGCGTGG
TGTGCACTGTGTTTGCTGACGCAACCCCCACTGGTTGGGGCATTGCCACCACCTGTCAGCTCCTTTCCGG
GACTTTCGCTTTCCCCCTCCCTATTGCCACGGCGGAACTCATCGCCGCCTGCCTTGCCCGCTGCTGGACA
GGGGCTCGGCTGTTGGGCACTGACAATTCCGTGGTGTTGTCGGGGAAATCATCGTCCTTTCCTTGGCTGC
TCGCCTGTGTTGCCACCTGGATTCTGCGCGGGACGTCCTTCTGCTACGTCCCTTCGGCCCTCAATCCAGC
GGACCTTCCTTCCCGCGGCCTGCTGCCGGCTCTGCGGCCTCTTCCGCGTCTTCGCCTTCGCCCTCAGACG
AGTCGGATCTCCCTTTGGGCCGCCTCCCCGCGTCGACTTTAAGACCAATGACTTACAAGGCAGCTGTAGA
TCTTAGCCACTTTTTAAAAGAAAAGGGGGGACTGGAAGGGCTAATTCACTCCCAACGAAGACAAGATCTG
CTTTTTGCTTGTACTGGGTCTCTCTGGTTAGACCAGATCTGAGCCTGGGAGCTCTCTGGCTAACTAGGGA
ACCCACTGCTTAAGCCTCAATAAAGCTTGCCTTGAGTGCTTCAAGTAGTGTGTGCCCGTCTGTTGTGTGA
CTCTGGTAACTAGAGATCCCTCAGACCCTTTTAGTCAGTGTGGAAAATCTCTAGCAGTACGTATAGTAGT
TCATGTCATCTTATTATTCAGTATTTATAACTTGCAAAGAAATGAATATCAGAGAGTGAGAGGAACTTGT
TTATTGCAGCTTATAATGGTTACAAATAAAGCAATAGCATCACAAATTTCACAAATAAAGCATTTTTTTC
ACTGCATTCTAGTTGTGGTTTGTCCAAACTCATCAATGTATCTTATCATGTCTGGCTCTAGCTATCCCGC
CCCTAACTCCGCCCATCCCGCCCCTAACTCCGCCCAGTTCCGCCCATTCTCCGCCCCATGGCTGACTAAT
TTTTTTTATTTATGCAGAGGCCGAGGCCGCCTCGGCCTCTGAGCTATTCCAGAAGTAGTGAGGAGGCTTT
TTTGGAGGCCTAGGGACGTACCCAATTCGCCCTATAGTGAGTCGTATTACGCGCGCTCACTGGCCGTCGT
TTTACAACGTCGTGACTGGGAAAACCCTGGCGTTACCCAACTTAATCGCCTTGCAGCACATCCCCCTTTC
GCCAGCTGGCGTAATAGCGAAGAGGCCCGCACCGATCGCCCTTCCCAACAGTTGCGCAGCCTGAATGGCG
AATGGG
[124 nt withheld, positions 3367-3490]
C
[91 nt withheld, positions 3492-3582]
A
[49 nt withheld, positions 3584-3632]
CCTTTGACGTTGGAGTCCACGTTCTTT
[37 nt withheld, positions 3660-3696]
ACCCTATCTCGGTCTATTCTTTTGATTTATAAGGGATTTTGCCGATTTCGGCCTATTGGTTAAAAAATGA
GCTGATTTAACAAAAATTTAACGCGAATTTTAACAAAATATTAACGCTTACAATTTAGGTGGCACTTTTC
GGGGAAATGTGCGCGGAACCCCTATTTGTTTATTTTTCTAAATACATTCAAATATGTATCCGCTCATGAG
ACAATAACCCTGATAAATGCTTCAATAATATTGAAAAAGGAAGAGTATGAGTATTCAACATTTCCGTGTC
GCCCTTATTCCCTTTTTTGCGGCATTTTGCCTTCCTGTTTTTGCTCACCCAGAAACGCTGGTGAAAGTAA
AAGATGCTGAAGATCAGTTGGGTGCACGAGTGGGTTACATCGAACTGGATCTCAACAGCGGTAAGATCCT
TGAGAGTTTTCGCCCCGAAGAACGTTTTCCAATGATGAGCACTTTTAAAGTTCTGCTATGTGGCGCGGTA
TTATCCCGTATTGACGCCGGGCAAGAGCAACTCGGTCGCCGCATACACTATTCTCAGAATGACTTGGTTG
AGTACTCACCAGTCACAGAAAAGCATCTTACGGATGGCATGACAGTAAGAGAATTATGCAGTGCTGCCAT
AACCATGAGTGATAACACTGCGGCCAACTTACTTCTGACAACGATCGGAGGACCGAAGGAGCTAACCGCT
TTTTTGCACAACATGGGGGATCATGTAACTCGCCTTGATCGTTGGGAACCGGAGCTGAATGAAGCCATAC
CAAACGACGAGCGTGACACCACGATGCCTGTAGCAATGGCAACAACGTTGCGCAAACTATTAACTGGCGA
ACTACTTACTCTAGCTTCCCGGCAACAATTAATAGACTGGATGGAGGCGGATAAAGTTGCAGGACCACTT
CTGCGCTCGGCCCTTCCGGCTGGCTGGTTTATTGCTGATAAATCTGGAGCCGGTGAGCGTGGGTCTCGCG
GTATCATTGCAGCACTGGGGCCAGATGGTAAGCCCTCCCGTATCGTAGTTATCTACACGACGGGGAGTCA
GGCAACTATGGATGAACGAAATAGACAGATCGCTGAGATAGGTGCCTCACTGATTAAGCATTGGTAACTG
TCAGACCAAGTTTACTCATATATACTTTAGATTGATTTAAAACTTCATTTTTAATTTAAAAGGATCTAGG
TGAAGATCCTTTTTGATAATCTCATGACCAAAATCCCTTAACGTGAGTTTTCGTTCCACTGAGCGTCAGA
CCCCGTAGAAAAGATCAAAGGATCTTCTTGAGATCCTTTTTTTCTGCGCGTAATCTGCTGCTTGCAAACA
AAAAAACCACCGCTACCAGCGGTGGTTTGTTTGCCGGATCAAGAGCTACCAACTCTTTTTCCGAAGGTAA
CTGGCTTCAGCAGAGCGCAGATACCAAATACTGTTCTTCTAGTGTAGCCGTAGTTAGGCCACCACTTCAA
GAACTCTGTAGCACCGCCTACATACCTCGCTCTGCTAATCCTGTTACCAGTGGCTGCTGCCAGTGGCGAT
AAGTCGTGTCTTACCGGGTTGGACTCAAGACGATAGTTACCGGATAAGGCGCAGCGGTCGGGCTGAACGG
GGGGTTCGTGCACACAGCCCAGCTTGGAGCGAACGACCTACACCGAACTGAGATACCTACAGCGTGAGCT
ATGAGAAAGCGCCACGCTTCCCGAAGGGAGAAAGGCGGACAGGTATCCGGTAAGCGGCAGGGTCGGAACA
GGAGAGCGCACGAGGGAGCTTCCAGGGGGAAACGCCTGGTATCTTTATAGTCCTGTCGGGTTTCGCCACC
TCTGACTTGAGCGTCGATTTTTGTGATGCTCGTCAGGGGGGCGGAGCCTATGGAAAAACGCCAGCAACGC
GGCCTTTTTACGGTTCCTGGCCTTTTGCTGGCCTTTTGCTCACATGTTCTTTCCTGCGTTATCCCCTGAT
TCTGTGGATAACCGTATTACCGCCTTTGAGTGAGCTGATACCGCTCGCCGCAGCCGAACGACCGAGCGCA
GCGAGTCAGTGAGCGAGGAAGCGGAAGAGCGCCCAATACGCAAACCGCCTCTCCCCGCGCGTTGGCCGAT
TCATTAATGCAGCTGGCACGACAGGTTTCCCGACTGGAAAGCGGGCAGTGAGCGCAACGCAATTAATGTG
AGTTAGCTCACTCATTAGGCACCCCAGGCTTTACACTTTATGCTTCCGGCTCGTATGTTGTGTGGAATTG
TGAGCGGATAACAATTTCACACAGGAAACAGCTATGACCATGATTACGCCAAGCGCGCAATTAACCCTCA
CTAAAGGGAACAAAAGCTGGAGCTGCAAGCTTAATGTAGTCTTATGCAATACTCTTGTAGTCTTGCAACA
TGGTAACGATGAGTTAGCAACATGCCTTACAAGGAGAGAAAAAGCACCGTGCATGCCGATTGGTGGAAGT
AAGGTGGTACGATCGTGCCTTATTAGGAAGGCAACAGACGGGTCTGACATGGATTGGACGAACCACTGAA
TTGCCGCATTGCAGAGATATTGTATTTAAGTGCCTAGCTCGATACATAAACGGGTCTCTCTGGTTAGACC
AGATCTGAGCCTGGGAGCTCTCTGGCTAACTAGGGAACCCACTGCTTAAGCCTCAATAAAGCTTGCCTTG
AGTGCTTCAAGTAGTGTGTGCCCGTCTGTTGTGTGACTCTGGTAACTAGAGATCCCTCAGACCCTTTTAG
TCAGTGTGGAAAATCTCTAGCAGTGGCGCCCGAACAGGGACTTGAAAGCGAAAGGGAAACCAGAGGAGCT
CTCTCGACGCAGGACTCGGCTTGCTGAAGCGCGCACGGCAAGAGGCGAGGGGCGGCGACTGGTGAGTACG
CCAAAAATTTTGACTAGCGGAGGCTAGAAGGAGAGAGATGGGTGCGAGAGCGTCAGTATTAAGCGGGGGA
GAATTAGATCGCGATGGGAAAAAATTCGGTTAAGGCCAGGGGGAAAGAAAAAATATAAATTAAAACATAT
AGTATGGGCAAGCAGGGAGCTAGAACGATTCGCAGTTAATCCTGGCCTGTTAGAAACATCAGAAGGCTGT
AGACAAATACTGGGACAGCTACAACCATCCCTTCAGACAGGATCAGAAGAACTTAGATCATTATATAATA
CAGTAGCAACCCTCTATTGTGTGCATCAAAGGATAGAGATAAAAGACACCAAGGAAGCTTTAGACAAGAT
AGAGGAAGAGCAAAACAAAAGTAAGACCACCGCACAGCAAGCGGCCGCTGATCTTCAGACCTGGAGGAGG
AGATATGAGGGACAATTGGAGAAGTGAATTATATAAATATAAAGTAGTAAAAATTGAACCATTAGGAGTA
GCACCCACCAAGGCAAAGAGAAGAGTGGTGCAGAGAGAAAAAAGAGCAGTGGGAATAGGAGCTTTGTTCC
TTGGGTTCTTGGGAGCAGCAGGAAGCACTATGGGCGCAGCGTCAATGACGCTGACGGTACAGGCCAGACA
ATTATTGTCTGGTATAGTGCAGCAGCAGAACAATTTGCTGAGGGCTATTGAGGCGCAACAGCATCTGTTG
CAACTCACAGTCTGGGGCATCAAGCAGCTCCAGGCAAGAATCCTGGCTGTGGAAAGATACCTAAAGGATC
AACAGCTCCTGGGGATTTGGGGTTGCTCTGGAAAACTCATTTGCACCACTGCTGTGCCTTGGAATGCTAG
TTGGAGTAATAAATCTCTGGAACAGATTTGGAATCACACGACCTGGATGGAGTGGGACAGAGAAATTAAC
AATTACACAAGCTTAATACACTCCTTAATTGAAGAATCGCAAAACCAGCAAGAAAAGAATGAACAAGAAT
TATTGGAATTAGATAAATGGGCAAGTTTGTGGAATTGGTTTAACATAACAAATTGGCTGTGGTATATAAA
ATTATTCATAATGATAGTAGGAGGCTTGGTAGGTTTAAGAATAGTTTTTGCTGTACTTTCTATAGTGAAT
AGAGTTAGGCAGGGATATTCACCATTATCGTTTCAGACCCACCTCCCAACCCCGAGGGGACCCAGAGAGG
GCCTATTTCCCATGATTCCTTCATATTTGCATATACGATACAAGGCTGTTAGAGAGATAATTAGAATTAA
TTTGACTGTAAACACAAAGATATTAGTACAAAATACGTGACGTAGAAAGTAATAATTTCTTGGGTAGTTT
GCAGTTTTAAAATTATGTTTTAAAATGGACTATCATATGCTTACCGTAACTTGAAAGTATTTCGATTTCT
TGGCTTTATATATCTTGTGGAAAGGACGAAACACCGAGGCACCCCCAGGAACATCGGTTTTAGAGCTAGA
AATAGCAAGTTAAAATAAGGCTAGTCCGTTATCAACTTGAAAAAGTGGCACCGAGTCGGTGCTTTTTTAA
GCTTGGCGTAACTAGATCTTGAGACAAATGGCAGTATTCATCCACAATTTTAAAAGAAAAGGGGGGATTG
GGGGGTACAGTGCAGGGGAAAGAATAGTAGACATAATAGCAACAGACATACAAACTAAAGAATTACAAAA
ACAAATTACAAAAATTCAAAATTTTCGGGTTTATTACAGGGACAGCAGAGATCCACTTTGGCGCCGGCTC
GAGGGGG
