>Addgene plasmid #77782 | ACVRL1 gRNA (BRDN0001149122) | depositor partial sequence | sequence record 145242 | Target Sequence
AGGCACCCCCAGGAACATCG
