>Addgene plasmid #77782 | ACVRL1 gRNA (BRDN0001149122) | addgene partial sequence | sequence record 188405 | hU6-F
GACGTAGAAAGTAATAATTTCTTGGGTAGTTTGCAGTTTTAAAATTATGTTTTAAAATGGACTATCATAT
GCTTACCGTAACTTGAAAGTATTTCGATTTCTTGGCTTTATATATCTTGTGGAAAGGACGAAACACCGAG
GCACCCCCAGGAACATCGGTTTTAGAGCTAGAAATAGCAAGTTAAAATAAGGCTAGTCCGTTATCAACTT
GAAAAAGTGGCACCGAGTCGGTGCTTTTTTAAGCTTGGCGTAACTAGATCTTGAGACAAATGGCAGTATT
CATCCACAATTTTAAAAGAAAAGGGGGGATTGGGGGGTACAGTGCAGGGGAAAGAATAGTAGACATAATA
GCAACAGACATACAAACTAAAGAATTACAAAAACAAATTACAAAAATTCAAAATTTTCGGGTTTATTACA
GGGACAGCAGAGATCCACTTTGGCGCCGGCTCGAGGGGGCCCGGGTGCAAAGATGGATAAAGTTTTAAAC
AGAGAGGAATCTTTGCAGCTAATGGACCTTCTAGGTCTTGAAAGGAGTGGGAATTGGCTCCGGTGCCCGT
CAGTGGGCAG
